Addgene plasmid #157334: pD649-HAsp-CADM1-COMP5AP-AviTag-9xHis
Purpose: Mammalian expression of cell-surface protein extracellular domain fused to COMP5AP-AviTag-9xHis. Protein is secreted from cells.
Depositing lab: Chris Garcia. Depositing organization: Stanford University. Publication: A Human IgSF Cell-Surface Interactome Reveals a Complex Network of Protein-Protein Interactions. Wojtowicz WM, Vielmetter J, Fernandes RA, Siepe DH, Eastman CL, Chisholm GB, Cox S, Klock H, Anderson PW, Rue SM, Miller JJ, Glaser SM, Bragstad ML, Vance J, Lam AW, Lesley SA, Zinn K, Garcia KC. Cell. 2020 Aug 20;182(4):1027-1043.e17. doi: 10.1016/j.cell.2020.07.025. PubMed 32822567.
Backbone
  Vector backbone: pD649
  Backbone size w/o insert (bp): 7153
  Vector type: Mammalian Expression
Growth in bacteria
  Bacterial resistance: Ampicillin, 100 μg/mL
  Growth temperature: 37°C
  Growth strain: DH5alpha
  Copy number: High Copy
Gene/Insert
  Gene/Insert name: CADM1
  Species: H. sapiens (human)
  Insert size (bp): 990
  Entrez Gene: CADM1 (a.k.a. BL2, IGSF4, IGSF4A, NECL2, Necl-2, RA175, ST17, SYNCAM, TSLC1, sTSLC-1, sgIGSF, synCAM1)
  Promoter: CMV/SP6
  Tag / fusion protein: COMP5AP-AviTag-9xHis (C terminal on backbone)
  Cloning method: Restriction Enzyme; 5′ cloning site GCGGCCGC (not destroyed); 3′ cloning site GGCGCGCC (not destroyed)
  Sequencing primers: 5′ ATTTAGGTGACACTATAG; 3′ CGTCGCACTCCATCACGGTG
Resource information
  A portion of this plasmid was derived from a plasmid made by: synthesis by ThermoFisher
Terms and licenses: Academic/Nonprofit Terms; Industry Terms: Not Available to Industry
Depositor comments: Some plasmids in this collection may have an IS4-like element ISVsa5 family transposase upstream of the CMV promoter.
How to cite: pD649-HAsp-CADM1-COMP5AP-AviTag-9xHis was a gift from Chris Garcia (Addgene plasmid # 157334 ; http://n2t.net/addgene:157334 ; RRID:Addgene_157334)
