[The description below was written by a language model from this plasmid's Addgene catalogue record and pLannotate feature annotations shown in this document.]
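Description:
pD649-HAsp-CADM1-COMP5AP-AviTag-9xHis is a mammalian expression plasmid built on the pD649 backbone for producing a secreted, multimerised form of the extracellular domain of human CADM1 (also known as IGSF4, Necl-2 or SynCAM1), an immunoglobulin-superfamily cell-surface protein. It is maintained in E. coli at high copy through a ColE1/pUC-type origin with ampicillin selection. A partial f1 origin and short remnants of KanR, lacZα and a lac operator are also annotated in the backbone. An SV40 promoter/EM7 promoter unit drives a puromycin N-acetyltransferase gene ending at an SV40 poly(A) signal, which could support drug selection in mammalian cells, although the record does not state that it is used this way.

The expression cassette uses the CMV immediate-early enhancer and promoter with a fragment of CMV intron A, followed by an SP6 promoter that also serves as a sequencing primer site. The open reading frame begins with a signal peptide: the plasmid name indicates an HA signal peptide, while automated annotation matches a fragment of a mouse IgH signal sequence. The roughly 1 kb CADM1 ectodomain sits between preserved NotI and AscI sites and is fused at its C terminus to the coiled-coil region of rat cartilage oligomeric matrix protein, which drives pentamer assembly. This is followed by human placental alkaline phosphatase, an AviTag for enzymatic biotinylation and a polyhistidine tag (9xHis by name, annotated as 8xHis), with a bGH poly(A) signal terminating the transcript. The pentameric, enzyme-labelled protein raises avidity and gives a colorimetric readout, suiting it to detecting weak extracellular interactions, as in the IgSF interactome screen it derives from. The depositor notes that some plasmids in this collection may carry an IS4-like transposase element upstream of the CMV promoter; none is annotated here.
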