Features (pLannotate 1.2.2; 24 found; start..end, strand, type, name):
     77..380     +  enhancer       CMV enhancer: human cytomegalovirus immediate early enhancer
    381..584     +  promoter       CMV promoter: human cytomegalovirus (CMV) immediate early promoter
    720..763     +  intron         CMV intron (fragment): modified intron A from human cytomegalovirus
    815..833     +  promoter       SP6 promoter: promoter for bacteriophage SP6 RNA polymerase
    837..874     +  CDS            IgH signal sequence (fragment): signal sequence from the mouse immunoglobulin heavy chain variable region
    968..1972    +  CDS            CADM1 (fragment): CADM1_HUMAN - Also known as IGSF4 From Homo sapiens (Human).
   2069..2248    +  CDS            Comp (fragment): COMP_RAT - Experimental evidence at protein level: Swiss-Prot protein existence level 1. May play a role in the structural integrity of cartilage via its interaction with other extracellular matrix proteins such as the collagens and fibronectin. Can mediate the interaction of chondrocytes with the cartilage extracellular matrix through interaction with cell surface integrin receptors. Could play a role in the pathogenesis of osteoarthritis. Potent suppressor of apoptosis in both primary chondrocytes and transformed cells. Suppresses apoptosis by blocking the activation of caspase-3 and by indu
   2236..3688    +  CDS            SEAP (fragment): secreted alkaline phosphatase from human placenta The natural enzyme has a C-terminal transmembrane sequence that is replaced by a GPI anchor.
   3713..3754    +  CDS            AviTag™ (fragment): peptide tag that allows for enzymatic biotinylation
   3758..3781    +  CDS            8xHis: 8xHis affinity tag
   3927..4038    +  polyA_signal   bGH poly(A) signal: bovine growth hormone polyadenylation signal
   4039..4147    +  rep_origin     f1 ori (fragment): f1 bacteriophage origin of replication; arrow indicates direction of (+) strand synthesis
   4161..4490    +  promoter       SV40 promoter: SV40 enhancer and early promoter
   4538..4585    +  promoter       EM7 promoter: synthetic bacterial promoter&nbsp
   4604..5203    +  CDS            PuroR (fragment): puromycin N-acetyltransferase; pac from Streptomyces; confers resistance to puromycin
   5213..5338    +  CDS            ble (fragment): BLE_KLEPN - Experimental evidence at protein level: Swiss-Prot protein existence level 1. Binding protein with a strong affinity to the bleomycin family of antibiotics. Binds to CL990; an antimitotic-antibiotic compound. From Klebsiella pneumoniae.
   5333..5454    +  polyA_signal   SV40 poly(A) signal: SV40 polyadenylation signal
   5507..6367    -  CDS            AmpR: β-lactamase; bla; confers resistance to ampicillin, carbenicillin, and related antibiotics
   6370..6466    -  promoter       AmpR promoter (fragment): bla
   6496..6520    -  CDS            KanR (fragment): aminoglycoside phosphotransferase; aph(3')-Ia; confers resistance to kanamycin
   6631..7219    +  rep_origin     ori: high-copy-number ColE1/pMB1/pBR322/pUC origin of replication
   7444..7461    +  terminator     rrnB T2 terminator (fragment): transcription terminator T2 from the E. coli rrnB gene
   7486..7505    -  CDS            lacZα (fragment): LacZα fragment of β-galactosidase; lacZ fragment
   7961..7977    +  protein_bind   lac operator: The lac repressor binds to the lac operator to inhibit transcription in E. coli. This inhibition can be relieved by adding lactose or isopropyl-β-D-thiogalactopyranoside (IPTG). lac repressor encoded by lacI
>Addgene plasmid #157334 | pD649-HAsp-CADM1-COMP5AP-AviTag-9xHis | addgene full sequence | sequence record 405785 | Addgene NGS Result
GGCATTGATTATTGACTAGTTATTAATAGTAATCAATTACGGGGTCATTAGTTCATAGCCCATATATGGA
GTTCCGCGTTACATAACTTACGGTAAATGGCCCGCCTGGCTGACCGCCCAACGACCCCCGCCCATTGACG
TCAATAATGACGTATGTTCCCATAGTAACGCCAATAGGGACTTTCCATTGACGTCAATGGGTGGAGTATT
TACGGTAAACTGCCCACTTGGCAGTACATCAAGTGTATCATATGCCAAGTACGCCCCCTATTGACGTCAA
TGACGGTAAATGGCCCGCCTGGCATTATGCCCAGTACATGACCTTATGGGACTTTCCTACTTGGCAGTAC
ATCTACGTATTAGTCATCGCTATTACCATGGTGATGCGGTTTTGGCAGTACATCAATGGGCGTGGATAGC
GGTTTGACTCACGGGGATTTCCAAGTCTCCACCCCATTGACGTCAATGGGAGTTTGTTTTGGCACCAAAA
TCAACGGGACTTTCCAAAATGTCGTAACAACTCCGCCCCATTGACGCAAATGGGCGGTAGGCGTGTACGG
TGGGAGGTCTATATAAGCAGAGCTCGTTTAGTGAACCGTCAGATCGCCTGGAGACGCCATCCACGCTGTT
TTGACCTCCATAGAAGACACCGGGACCGATCCAGCCTCCGCGGCCGGGAACGGTGCATTGGAACGCGGAT
TCCCCGTGCCAAGAGTGACGTAAGTACCGCCTATAGAGTCTATAGGCCCACCCCCTTGGCTTCGTTAGAA
CGCGGCTACAATTAATACATAACCTTATGTATCATACACATACGATTTAGGTGACACTATAGAATAACAT
CCACTTTGCCTTTCTCTCCACAGGTGTCCACTCCCAGGTCCAACTGCACCTCGGTTCTATCGAAAACGCG
CCTGCTAGCGCCACCATGAAGACCATCATTGCCCTGAGCTACATCTTCTGCCTGGTGTTCGCTGCGGCCG
CCCAGAATCTGTTCACCAAGGACGTGACAGTGATCGAGGGCGAAGTGGCCACCATCAGCTGCCAAGTGAA
CAAGAGCGACGACAGCGTGATCCAGCTGCTGAACCCCAACCGGCAGACCATCTACTTCAGAGACTTCAGA
CCCCTGAAGGACAGCCGGTTCCAGCTCCTGAATTTCAGCAGCAGCGAGCTGAAGGTGTCCCTGACCAATG
TGTCCATCAGCGACGAGGGCAGATACTTCTGCCAGCTGTACACCGATCCTCCACAAGAGAGCTACACCAC
CATCACCGTGCTGGTGCCTCCACGGAACCTGATGATCGACATCCAGAAAGACACCGCCGTGGAAGGCGAA
GAGATCGAAGTGAATTGCACCGCCATGGCCAGCAAGCCCGCCACCACAATCAGATGGTTCAAGGGCAACA
CCGAGCTGAAAGGCAAGAGCGAGGTGGAAGAGTGGTCCGACATGTACACCGTGACCAGCCAGCTGATGCT
GAAAGTGCACAAAGAGGATGACGGCGTCCCCGTGATCTGTCAGGTGGAACATCCTGCCGTGACCGGCAAT
CTGCAGACCCAGAGATACCTGGAAGTGCAGTACAAGCCCCAGGTGCACATCCAGATGACATACCCTCTGC
AAGGCCTGACAAGAGAGGGCGACGCTCTGGAACTGACATGCGAGGCCATTGGAAAGCCCCAGCCTGTGAT
GGTCACCTGGGTCCGAGTTGACGATGAGATGCCTCAGCATGCCGTGCTGAGCGGCCCTAACCTGTTCATC
AACAACCTGAACAAGACGGACAACGGCACCTACCGCTGCGAGGCCTCTAATATCGTGGGCAAAGCCCACA
GCGACTACATGCTGTACGTGTACGACCCTCCTACCACCATTCCTCCACCAACCACCACCACAACCACTAC
TACCACAACGACAACCACCATCCTGACCATCATCACCGACAGCAGAGCCGGCGAGGAAGGATCTATCAGA
GCCGTGGATCATGGCGCGCCGGAAGATCAAGTTGATCCAAGATTGATTGATGGCAAGGGCGGATCTCTGG
AGGTGCTGTTCCAGGGACCAGGCGGAAGCGGCAATCCCGGCGGCGATCTGGCCCCCCAGATGCTGCGCGA
GCTGCAGGAGACCAATGCCGCCCTGCAGGACGTGCGCGAGCTGCTGCGCCACCGCGTGAAGGAGATCACC
TTCCTGAAGAACACCGTGATGGAGTGCGACGCCTGCGGTATGCAGCCCTCTAGAGGCTCCGGCTCCATCA
TCCCAGTTGAGGAGGAGAACCCGGACTTCTGGAACCGCGAGGCAGCCGAGGCCCTGGGTGCCGCCAAGAA
GCTGCAGCCTGCACAGACAGCCGCCAAGAACCTCATCATCTTCCTGGGCGATGGGATGGGGGTGTCTACG
GTGACAGCTGCCAGGATCCTAAAAGGGCAGAAGAAGGACAAACTGGGGCCTGAGATACCCCTGGCCATGG
ACCGCTTCCCATATGTGGCTCTGTCCAAGACATACAATGTAGACAAACATGTGCCAGACAGTGGAGCCAC
AGCCACGGCCTACCTGTGCGGGGTCAAGGGCAACTTCCAGACCATTGGCTTGAGTGCAGCCGCCCGCTTT
AACCAGTGCAACACGACACGCGGCAACGAGGTCATCTCCGTGATGAATCGGGCCAAGAAAGCAGGGAAGT
CAGTGGGAGTGGTAACCACCACACGAGTGCAGCACGCCTCGCCAGCCGGCACCTACGCCCACACGGTGAA
CCGCAACTGGTACTCGGACGCCGACGTGCCTGCCTCGGCCCGCCAGGAGGGGTGCCAGGACATCGCTACG
CAGCTCATCTCCAACATGGACATTGACGTGATCCTAGGTGGAGGCCGAAAGTACATGTTTCGCATGGGAA
CCCCAGACCCTGAGTACCCAGATGACTACAGCCAAGGTGGGACCAGGCTGGACGGGAAGAATCTGGTGCA
GGAATGGCTGGCGAAGCGCCAGGGTGCCCGGTATGTGTGGAACCGCACTGAGCTCATGCAGGCTTCCCTG
GACCCGTCTGTGACCCATCTCATGGGTCTCTTTGAGCCTGGAGACATGAAATACGAGATCCACCGAGACT
CCACACTGGACCCCTCCCTGATGGAGATGACAGAGGCTGCCCTGCGCCTGCTGAGCAGGAACCCCCGCGG
CTTCTTCCTCTTCGTGGAGGGTGGTCGCATCGACCATGGTCATCATGAAAGCAGGGCTTACCGGGCACTG
ACTGAGACGATCATGTTCGACGACGCCATTGAGAGGGCGGGCCAGCTCACCAGCGAGGAGGACACGCTGA
GCCTCGTCACTGCCGACCACTCCCACGTCTTCTCCTTCGGAGGCTACCCCCTGCGAGGGAGCTCCATCTT
CGGGCTGGCCCCTGGCAAGGCCCGGGACAGGAAGGCCTACACGGTCCTCCTATACGGAAACGGTCCAGGC
TATGTGCTCAAGGACGGCGCCCGGCCGGATGTTACCGAGAGCGAGAGCGGGAGCCCCGAGTATCGGCAGC
AGTCAGCAGTGCCCCTGGACGAAGAGACCCACGCAGGCGAGGACGTGGCGGTGTTCGCGCGCGGCCCGCA
GGCGCACCTGGTTCACGGCGTGCAGGAGCAGACCTTCATAGCGCACGTCATGGCCTTCGCCGCCTGCCTG
GAGCCCTACACCGCCTGCGACCTGGCGCCCCCCGCCGGCACCACCGACGCCGCGCACCCGGGTGGCGGAG
GACTGAACGACATCTTCGAGGCTCAGAAAATCGAATGGCACGAACATCACCATCACCATCACCATCACCA
TTAAGGCCGGCCTGTAGTCACTGGCACAACGCGTTACCCGGTAAGCCAATCGGGTATACACGGTCGTCAT
ACTGCAGACAGGGTTCTTCTACTTTGCAAGATAGTCTTGAGTAGTAAAATAAATAGATAGAGAAAATCAG
CCTCGACTGTGCCTTCTAGTTGCCAGCCATCTGTTGTTTGCCCCTCCCCCGTGCCTTCCTTGACCCTGGA
AGGTGCCACTCCCACTGTCCTTTCCTAATAAAATGAGGAAATTGCATCACAACACTCAACCCTATCTCGG
TCTATTCTTTTGATTTATAAGGGATTTTGCCGATTTCGGCCTATTGGTTAAAAAATGAGCTGATTTAACA
AAAATTTAACGCGAATTAATTCTGTGGAATGTGTGTCAGTTAGGGTGTGGAAAGTCCCCAGGCTCCCCAG
CAGGCAGAAGTATGCAAAGCATGCATCTCAATTAGTCAGCAACCAGGTGTGGAAAGTCCCCAGGCTCCCC
AGCAGGCAGAAGTATGCAAAGCATGCATCTCAATTAGTCAGCAACCATAGTCCCGCCCCTAACTCCGCCC
ATCCCGCCCCTAACTCCGCCCAGTTCCGCCCATTCTCCGCCCCATGGCTGACTAATTTTTTTTATTTATG
CAGAGGCCGAGGCCGCCTCTGCCTCTGAGCTATTCCAGAAGTAGTGAGGAGGCTTTTTTGGAGGCCTAGG
CTTTTGCAAAAAGCTCCCGGGAGCTTGTATATCCATTTTCGGATCTGATCAGCACGTGTTGACAATTAAT
CATCGGCATAGTATATCGGCATAGTATAATACGACAAGGTGAGGAACTAAACCATGACCGAGTACAAGCC
CACGGTGCGCCTCGCCACCCGCGACGACGTCCCCAGGGCCGTACGCACCCTCGCCGCCGCGTTCGCCGAC
TACCCCGCCACGCGCCACACCGTCGATCCGGACCGCCACATCGAGCGGGTCACCGAGCTGCAAGAACTCT
TCCTCACGCGCGTCGGGCTCGACATCGGCAAGGTGTGGGTCGCGGACGACGGCGCCGCGGTGGCGGTCTG
GACCACGCCGGAGAGCGTCGAAGCGGGGGCGGTGTTCGCCGAGATCGGCCCGCGCATGGCCGAGTTGAGC
GGTTCCCGGCTGGCCGCGCAGCAACAGATGGAAGGCCTCCTGGCGCCGCACCGGCCCAAGGAGCCCGCGT
GGTTCCTGGCCACCGTCGGCGTCTCGCCCGACCACCAGGGCAAGGGTCTGGGCAGCGCCGTCGTGCTCCC
CGGAGTGGAGGCGGCCGAGCGCGCCGGGGTGCCCGCCTTCCTGGAGACATCCGCGCCCCGCAACCTCCCC
TTCTACGAGCGGCTCGGCTTCACCGTCACCGCCGACGTCGAGGTGCCCGAAGGACCGCGCACCTGGTGCA
TGACCCGCAAGCCCGGTGCCTGACACGTGCTACGAGATTTCGATTCCACCGCCGCCTTCTATGAAAGGTT
GGGCTTCGGAATCGTTTTCCGGGACGCCGGCTGGATGATCCTCCAGCGCGGGGATCTCATGCTGGAGTTC
TTCGCCCACCCCAACTTGTTTATTGCAGCTTATAATGGTTACAAATAAAGCAATAGCATCACAAATTTCA
CAAATAAAGCATTTTTTTCACTGCATTCTAGTTGTGGTTTGTCCAAACTCATCAATGTATCTTATCATGT
CTGTATACCGTCGACCTCTAGCTAGAGCTTGGCGTAATCATGGTCATTACCAATGCTTAATCAGTGAGGC
ACCTATCTCAGCGATCTGTCTATTTCGTTCATCCATAGTTGCCTGACTCCCCGTCGTGTAGATAACTACG
ATACGGGAGGGCTTACCATCTGGCCCCAGCGCTGCGATGATACCGCGAGAACCACGCTCACCGGCTCCGG
ATTTATCAGCAATAAACCAGCCAGCCGGAAGGGCCGAGCGCAGAAGTGGTCCTGCAACTTTATCCGCCTC
CATCCAGTCTATTAATTGTTGCCGGGAAGCTAGAGTAAGTAGTTCGCCAGTTAATAGTTTGCGCAACGTT
GTTGCCATCGCTACAGGCATCGTGGTGTCACGCTCGTCGTTTGGTATGGCTTCATTCAGCTCCGGTTCCC
AACGATCAAGGCGAGTTACATGATCCCCCATGTTGTGCAAAAAAGCGGTTAGCTCCTTCGGTCCTCCGAT
CGTTGTCAGAAGTAAGTTGGCCGCAGTGTTATCACTCATGGTTATGGCAGCACTGCATAATTCTCTTACT
GTCATGCCATCCGTAAGATGCTTTTCTGTGACTGGTGAGTACTCAACCAAGTCATTCTGAGAATAGTGTA
TGCGGCGACCGAGTTGCTCTTGCCCGGCGTCAATACGGGATAATACCGCGCCACATAGCAGAACTTTAAA
AGTGCTCATCATTGGAAAACGTTCTTCGGGGCGAAAACTCTCAAGGATCTTACCGCTGTTGAGATCCAGT
TCGATGTAACCCACTCGTGCACCCAACTGATCTTCAGCATCTTTTACTTTCACCAGCGTTTCTGGGTGAG
CAAAAACAGGAAGGCAAAATGCCGCAAAAAAGGGAATAAGGGCGACACGGAAATGTTGAATACTCATATT
CTTCCTTTTTCAATATTATTGAAGCATTTATCAGGGTTATTGTCTCATGAGCGGATACATATTTGAATGT
ATTTAGAAAAATAAACAAATAGGGGTCAGTGTTACAACCAATTAACCAATTCTGAACATTATCGCGAGCC
CATTTATACCTGAATATGGCTCATAACACCCCTTGCTCATGACCAAAATCCCTTAACGTGAGTTACGCGC
GCGTCGTTCCACTGAGCGTCAGACCCCGTAGAAAAGATCAAAGGATCTTCTTGAGATCCTTTTTTTCTGC
GCGTAATCTGCTGCTTGCAAACAAAAAAACCACCGCTACCAGCGGTGGTTTGTTTGCCGGATCAAGAGCT
ACCAACTCTTTTTCCGAAGGTAACTGGCTTCAGCAGAGCGCAGATACCAAATACTGTTCTTCTAGTGTAG
CCGTAGTTAGCCCACCACTTCAAGAACTCTGTAGCACCGCCTACATACCTCGCTCTGCTAATCCTGTTAC
CAGTGGCTGCTGCCAGTGGCGATAAGTCGTGTCTTACCGGGTTGGACTCAAGACGATAGTTACCGGATAA
GGCGCAGCGGTCGGGCTGAACGGGGGGTTCGTGCACACAGCCCAGCTTGGAGCGAACGACCTACACCGAA
CTGAGATACCTACAGCGTGAGCTATGAGAAAGCGCCACGCTTCCCGAAGGGAGAAAGGCGGACAGGTATC
CGGTAAGCGGCAGGGTCGGAACAGGAGAGCGCACGAGGGAGCTTCCAGGGGGAAACGCCTGGTATCTTTA
TAGTCCTGTCGGGTTTCGCCACCTCTGACTTGAGCGTCGATTTTTGTGATGCTCGTCAGGGGGGCGGAGC
CTATGGAAAAACGCCAGCAACGCGGCCTTTTTACGGTTCCTGGCCTTTTGCTGGCCTTTTGCTCACATGT
TCTTTCCTGCGTTATCCCCTGATTCTGTGGATAACCGTATTACCGCCTTTGAGTGAGCTGATACCGCTCG
CCGCAGCCGAACGACCGAGCGCAGCGAGTCAGTGAGCGAGGAAGCGGAAGGCGAGAGTAGGGAACTGCCA
GGCATCAAACTAAGCAGAAGGCCCCTGACGGATGGCCTTTTTGCGTTTCTACAAACTCTTTCTGTGTTGT
AAAACGACGGCCAGTCTTAAGCTCGGGCCCCCTGGGCGGTTCTGATAACGAGTAATCGTTAATCCGCAAA
TAACGTAAAAACCCGCTTCGGCGGGTTTTTTTATGGGGGGAGTTTAGGGAAAGAGCATTTGTCAGAATAT
TTAAGGGCGCCTGTCACTTTGCTTGATATATGAGAATTATTTAACCTTATAAATGAGAAAAAAGCAACGC
ACTTTAAATAAGATACGTTGCTTTTTCGATTGATGAACACCTATAATTAAACTATTCATCTATTATTTAT
GATTTTTTGTATATACAATATTTCTAGTTTGTTAAAGAGAATTAAGAAAATAAATCTCGAAAATAATAAA
GGGAAAATCAGTTTTTGATATCAAAATTATACATGTCAACGATAATACAAAATATAATACAAACTATAAG
ATGTTATCAGTATTTATTATCATTTAGAATAAATTTTGTGTCGCCCTTAATTGTGAGCGGATAACAATTA
CGAGCTTCATGCACAGTGGCGTTGACTCAATATTGGCCATTAGCCATATTATTCATTGGTTATATAGCAT
AAATCAATATTGGCTATTGGCCATTGCATACGTTGTATCTATATCATAATATGTACATTTATATTGGCTC
ATGTCCAATATGACCGCCATGTT
