>Addgene plasmid #157334 | pD649-HAsp-CADM1-COMP5AP-AviTag-9xHis | depositor partial sequence | sequence record 303778 | insert (extracellular domain)
CAGAATCTGTTCACCAAGGACGTGACAGTGATCGAGGGCGAAGTGGCCACCATCAGCTGCCAAGTGAACA
AGAGCGACGACAGCGTGATCCAGCTGCTGAACCCCAACCGGCAGACCATCTACTTCAGAGACTTCAGACC
CCTGAAGGACAGCCGGTTCCAGCTCCTGAATTTCAGCAGCAGCGAGCTGAAGGTGTCCCTGACCAATGTG
TCCATCAGCGACGAGGGCAGATACTTCTGCCAGCTGTACACCGATCCTCCACAAGAGAGCTACACCACCA
TCACCGTGCTGGTGCCTCCACGGAACCTGATGATCGACATCCAGAAAGACACCGCCGTGGAAGGCGAAGA
GATCGAAGTGAATTGCACCGCCATGGCCAGCAAGCCCGCCACCACAATCAGATGGTTCAAGGGCAACACC
GAGCTGAAAGGCAAGAGCGAGGTGGAAGAGTGGTCCGACATGTACACCGTGACCAGCCAGCTGATGCTGA
AAGTGCACAAAGAGGATGACGGCGTCCCCGTGATCTGTCAGGTGGAACATCCTGCCGTGACCGGCAATCT
GCAGACCCAGAGATACCTGGAAGTGCAGTACAAGCCCCAGGTGCACATCCAGATGACATACCCTCTGCAA
GGCCTGACAAGAGAGGGCGACGCTCTGGAACTGACATGCGAGGCCATTGGAAAGCCCCAGCCTGTGATGG
TCACCTGGGTCCGAGTTGACGATGAGATGCCTCAGCATGCCGTGCTGAGCGGCCCTAACCTGTTCATCAA
CAACCTGAACAAGACGGACAACGGCACCTACCGCTGCGAGGCCTCTAATATCGTGGGCAAAGCCCACAGC
GACTACATGCTGTACGTGTACGACCCTCCTACCACCATTCCTCCACCAACCACCACCACAACCACTACTA
CCACAACGACAACCACCATCCTGACCATCATCACCGACAGCAGAGCCGGCGAGGAAGGATCTATCAGAGC
CGTGGATCAT
